Addgene plasmid #212050: 5'-3xFLAG Gatad2a+exon minimal CMV pCDNA5
Purpose: LR vector for integration of Gatad2a+exon(75nt) into N2a FRT rtTA3 expression cells
Depositing lab: Benjamin Blencowe. Depositing organization: University of Toronto. Publication: Systematic analysis of alternative exon-dependent interactome remodeling reveals multitasking functions of gene regulatory factors. Roth JF, Braunschweig U, Wu M, Li JD, Lin ZY, Larsen B, Weatheritt RJ, Gingras AC, Blencowe BJ. Mol Cell. 2023 Dec 7;83(23):4222-4238.e10. doi: 10.1016/j.molcel.2023.10.034. PubMed 38065061.
Backbone
  Vector backbone: 5'-3xFLAG minimal CMV pCDNA5
  Vector type: Mammalian Expression
Growth in bacteria
  Bacterial resistance: Ampicillin, 100 μg/mL
  Growth temperature: 37°C
  Growth strain: DH5alpha
  Copy number: High Copy
Gene/Insert
  Gene/Insert name: Gatad2a+exon(75nt) (alt name: NP_001106817.1)
  Species: M. musculus (mouse)
  Entrez Gene: Gatad2a (a.k.a. 1110066C11Rik)
  Cloning method: Gateway Cloning
Terms and licenses: Academic/Nonprofit Terms; Industry Terms: Not Available to Industry
How to cite: 5'-3xFLAG Gatad2a+exon minimal CMV pCDNA5 was a gift from Benjamin Blencowe (Addgene plasmid # 212050 ; http://n2t.net/addgene:212050 ; RRID:Addgene_212050)
