[The description below was written by a language model from this plasmid's Addgene catalogue record and pLannotate feature annotations shown in this document.]
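Description:
5'-3xFLAG Gatad2a+exon minimal CMV pCDNA5 is a mammalian expression plasmid built on a pcDNA5-type FRT backbone and made by Gateway cloning. It is designed for site-specific integration of a tagged mouse Gatad2a isoform into N2a FRT rtTA3 cells. In E. coli it is maintained as a high-copy plasmid through a ColE1/pUC origin and selected with ampicillin via the bla gene. A fragment of the f1 origin and remnants of lac regulatory sequence are also annotated in the backbone.

The payload is the coding sequence of mouse Gatad2a (p66-alpha, annotated as a transcriptional repressor that enhances MBD2-mediated repression), in the splice form that includes a 75-nucleotide alternative exon. It is flanked by attB1 and attB2 sites left by the LR reaction. An N-terminal FLAG epitope lies directly upstream; the construct name indicates a 3xFLAG tag, although only one FLAG unit is annotated. Transcription is driven by a Tet-responsive promoter, seen in the table as repeated tet operator-type fragments followed by a minimal CMV-type element, and it ends at the bGH polyadenylation signal. Because this promoter requires a reverse tetracycline transactivator, expression should depend on the rtTA3 supplied by the recipient cells and on the presence of a tetracycline-class inducer.

A single FRT site sits directly upstream of a hygromycin phosphotransferase gene that has an SV40 poly(A) signal but no annotated promoter of its own. In this standard Flp-In arrangement, FLP-mediated recombination into a genomic FRT site places the marker behind a resident promoter, so hygromycin resistance reports correct integration. The associated study examined how alternative exons remodel protein interactomes, which fits use of this plasmid to make isogenic inducible lines expressing the FLAG-tagged exon-included isoform.
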