Features (pLannotate 1.2.2; 24 found; start..end, strand, type, name):
    423..470     -  protein_bind   FRT: FLP-mediated recombination occurs in the 8-bp core sequence TCTAGAAA (Turan and Bode, 2011). FLP recombinase from the Saccharomyces cerevisiae 2μ plasmid
    475..708     -  rep_origin     f1 ori (fragment) (sequence partly withheld): f1 bacteriophage origin of replication; arrow indicates direction of (+) strand synthesis
    729..750     -  promoter       SV40 promoter (fragment): SV40 enhancer and early promoter
    754..978     -  polyA_signal   bGH poly(A) signal: bovine growth hormone polyadenylation signal
   1026..1050    +  protein_bind   attB2: mutant version of attB; recombination site for the Gateway® BP reaction BP Clonase™
   1055..2938    -  CDS            Gatad2a: P66A_MOUSE - Experimental evidence at protein level: Swiss-Prot protein existence level 1. Transcriptional repressor (By similarity). Enhances MBD2- mediated repression. Efficient repression requires the presence of GATAD2B (By similarity). From Mus musculus (Mouse).
   2947..2964    -  protein_bind   attB1 (fragment): mutant version of attB; core recombination site for the Gateway® BP reaction BP Clonase™
   2966..2989    -  CDS            FLAG: FLAG® epitope tag, followed by an enterokinase cleavage site
   3133..3178    -  promoter       TRE3GV promoter (fragment): 3rd-generation Tet-responsive promoter that can be activated by binding of Tet-On® 3G, optimized for retroviral and lentiviral vectors
   3186..3206    -  promoter       tight TRE promoter (fragment): Tet-responsive promoter PTight, consisting of seven tet operator sequences followed by the minimal CMV promoter
   3223..3243    -  promoter       tight TRE promoter (fragment): Tet-responsive promoter PTight, consisting of seven tet operator sequences followed by the minimal CMV promoter
   3260..3280    -  promoter       tight TRE promoter (fragment): Tet-responsive promoter PTight, consisting of seven tet operator sequences followed by the minimal CMV promoter
   3297..3317    -  promoter       tight TRE promoter (fragment): Tet-responsive promoter PTight, consisting of seven tet operator sequences followed by the minimal CMV promoter
   3498..3550    +  misc_feature   bom (fragment): basis of mobility region from pBR322
   3609..3713    +  promoter       AmpR promoter: bla
   3714..4574    +  CDS            AmpR: β-lactamase; bla; confers resistance to ampicillin, carbenicillin, and related antibiotics
   4745..5333    +  rep_origin     ori: high-copy-number ColE1/pMB1/pBR322/pUC origin of replication
   5516..5608    +  CDS            lacI (fragment): lac repressor; lacI; The lac repressor binds to the lac operator to inhibit transcription in E. coli. This inhibition can be relieved by adding lactose or isopropyl-β-D-thiogalactopyranoside (IPTG).
   5621..5642    +  protein_bind   CAP binding site: CAP binding activates transcription in the presence of cAMP. E. coli catabolite activator protein
   5657..5687    +  promoter       lac promoter: promoter for the E. coli lac operon
   5695..5711    +  protein_bind   lac operator: The lac repressor binds to the lac operator to inhibit transcription in E. coli. This inhibition can be relieved by adding lactose or isopropyl-β-D-thiogalactopyranoside (IPTG). lac repressor encoded by lacI
   5784..5905    -  polyA_signal   SV40 poly(A) signal: SV40 polyadenylation signal
   5900..6025    -  CDS            ble (fragment): BLE_KLEPN - Experimental evidence at protein level: Swiss-Prot protein existence level 1. Binding protein with a strong affinity to the bleomycin family of antibiotics. Binds to CL990; an antimitotic-antibiotic compound. From Klebsiella pneumoniae.
   6035..415     -  CDS            HygR (across the origin): hygromycin B phosphotransferase confers resistance to hygromycin
>Addgene plasmid #212050 | 5'-3xFLAG Gatad2a+exon minimal CMV pCDNA5 | addgene full sequence | sequence record 421008 | Addgene NGS Result
CTTGCGGTCCGAATGGGCCGAACCCGCTCGTCTGGCTAAGATCGGCCGCAGCGATCGCATCCATGGCCTC
CGCGACCGGCTGCAGAACAGCGGGCAGTTCGGTTTCAGGCAGGTCTTGCAACGTGACACCCTGTGCACGG
CGGGAGATGCAATAGGTCAGGCTCTCGCTGAACTCCCCAATGTCAAGCACTTCCGGAATCGGGAGCGCGG
CCGATGCAAAGTGCCGATAAACATAACGATCTTTGTAGAAACCATCGGCGCAGCTATTTACCCGCAGGAC
ATATCCACGCCCTCCTACATCGAAGCTGAAAGCACGAGATTCTTCGCCCTCCGAGAGCTGCATCAGGTCG
GAGACGCTGTCGAACTTTTCGATCAGAAACTTCTCGACAGACGTCGCGGTGAGTTCAGGCTTTTTGGCCA
AGGAAGTTCCTATACTTTCTAGAGAATAGGAACTTCGGAATAGGAACTTCTAGGTACGTGAACCATCACC
CT
[91 nt withheld, positions 493-583]
G
[124 nt withheld, positions 585-708]
GGGGATACCCCCTAGAGCCCCAGCTGGTTCTTTCCGCCTCAGAAGCCATAGAGCCCACCGCATCCCCAGC
ATGCCTGCTATTGTCTTCCCAATCCTCCCCCTTGCTGTCCTGCCCCACCCCACCCCCCAGAATAGAATGA
CACCTACTCAGACAATGCGATGCAATTTCCTCATTTTATTAGGAAAGGACAGTGGGAGTGGCACCTTCCA
GGGTCAAGGAAGGCACGGGGGAGGGGCAAACAACAGATGGCTGGCAACTAGAAGGCACAGTCGAGGCTGA
TCAGCGGGTTTAAACGGGCCCTCTAGACTCGAGTCAGACCACTTTGTACAAGAAAGTTGGGTACTATTTC
CATGTGGCTGATTGGGGGATGGAGCGTGGAGGAATCATGTCCAGGAGGTATTCTCGCTGTCGATCCACAG
CCGAGGAGGTCTTGTGAACTGCCAAGCTTGGGCTGACGAAGGCGAGAGTCCCACCTGTGCTCAGAGGCGT
CTTTTTCCAGTTGGAGGCGGTGCCCTTGCCGGTGCCCACGACTCTCTCGGAATGTCTGCCAGTCCTGCTT
ACCAGGGCCGTAGCTGAGGCTGCATTCTGCAGTTTGGGTGACTGGCTGAAAGTGTGCAGAACACCACGAG
GTGCTGTGGCCGAGCCTCGGGACAGCTGGCTGGAAGCCTGTAGTGAGGACCCGTTATTCCAGACACGGGC
CTCTCCTGAGCGGAACGCCAACTTACGTCGGGGCTTTATGACCTGCTTCAGCGTGGGATGTGGAGCTGCA
GGCTCAGCCTTGATGCTGGCGGTACCCACACCCTGCTGCAGCAGGCGCTGCTCCATCTCCTGCTCTTGCT
GTAGAGCCTTCACAAAGGCGGCCTTCAGGCGACTGGTGTGCTCCACCTTGAGTGCCTTCTTTTGGTTGGA
TGTCATGCAGTTCTCACACATAACGGCTCCACCCTTCTCTCGCCAGCGGCATGTGAAGTCTGTCTTACAC
TGCACACACATGTAGGGCTCCCGGGATAACACAGCAGCTGCTGCAGTGGCAGAAATCCTGCCTGCTTGTG
TCTCCAGCAGGTTCTGCACCACCTCCTCCAGGCCGACCAGGTAGATAAACTCATTATTGGCAGCACTGGG
CAAGAAGTTCATCTCTGGGGCAGGGGGCTTGGGTGGGGGGATCTCCAGCAGTGTCTTCTCCAGCTGCTTG
CGCAGTGCTAGCTTGGCAGCCGCCTGTCGGCTAGCTGGAGACTCAGCAGATGCAACCACAGAAGCCACAC
TGGTGGGAGTGGAATTTGCCTGAGCAGAAGCAACTGCTGTCCCCTTCATGGAGGCTGCAGTAGGCTGAGG
GATGTTGACAAGCAGACTGGTGTTGGGGACATTGGCGACACGGATAAGTCCCTGCTGGATGATCCTCTGT
CCCTGAATCTGCATGCTGGGCACTGAGGCACGGGGGGCCAGGAGGAGGGGTGGTGGCCCCGTAGAGGAAT
GCTGTCTGATGTTGTGAATCTGGGCCCCCCTGACAAGCGGTGGCATGACTACTTGAGAGCTGGCCTGTGG
TCCCAGTTTGGCAGACACCTGCTGCCCACCTCGGACCAGTGGTGGTGGGATGATGCTGCCGGGTATTCGA
GTGGAGGAGGTCTGAAGTGAGGTCTTGCCAGCAGGAATGTTCTGGGTACCCCGCACGAGTGGGGGAGGGG
TGGTCACAGTGCTCCCTGAGGAAGCTGTAGGCTTCTGTGCGGTGGCTTCCTTCTGTATCTGACTCTGCCG
CAGCTTCTTCAACAAGACCAGTTTTGCTTCCTCTAGCCTCAGCTCCTCCTTCAGCTGCTTGATCATCCGC
TCTCGTTCTTCTGGGCTGCTTTTCAAGAGCGCCTCAGTGCTGGTGTCTTTCAAGGCTACTGTGGTCAGGC
CATTCACCCTTGGGCTCGATGGCTGCTCACTGTCAGAGAGCACAATCACATCAGGCGAGGGAGGTCTCTT
CTCAGACTTCATGTCACTGTGTGAAGTGCGCATGTCCACAGGCCCGTCTCCTAACAGCCCCTCGCCAGAT
CCTGTGCCCATGGCCTCTGTTGTCCTCAGCAACCCCTGGGCTGAGCCTGCACTCGGCTCTGGCATCACCC
TGCTGTCTCCGTCCACTGTCAGCTCTGATGACCCTTTCTCCATTTTCATTTTCTTGTTCTCCACATCATC
CTCCGTTAGGTCAGGTTCAAGGGTGCGCTTCTGACTGCGGGTTCGGCATGCTTCTTCACTGGTGCCAACT
TTTTTGTACAAACTTGTCTTGTCATCGTCATCCTTGTAATCGATGTCATGATCATATGTATCACCGTCAT
GGTCTTTGTAGTCCATGGTGGAAGCTTAAGTTTAAACGCTAGAGGATCCAGCCTCCGCGGAGGCTGGATC
GGTCCCGGTGTCTTCTATGGAGGTCAAAACAGCGTGGATGGCGTCTCCAGGCGATCTGACGGTTCACTAA
ACGAGCTCTGCTTATATAGGGGGTACCTTCTCTATCACTGATAGGGAGCTCGAGACGTGTCGACTTCTCT
ATCACTGATAGGGAGACGTTCTAGACGTACCTTCTCTATCACTGATAGGGAGCTCGAGACGTGTCGACTT
CTCTATCACTGATAGGGAGACGTGCGGCCAGCTTGGATCCCTCGAGACGCGTATATCTGGCCCGTACATC
GCGAAGCAGCGCAAAACGCCTAACCCTAAGCAGATTCTTCATGCAATTGTCGGTCAAGCCTTGCCTTGTT
GTAGCTTAAATTTTGCTCGCGCACTACTCAGCGACCTCCAACACACAAGCAGGGAGCAGATACTGGCTTA
ACTATGCGGCATCAGAGCAGATTGTACTGAGAGTGCACCATAGGGGATCGGGAGATCTCCCGATCCGTCG
ACGTCAGGTGGCACTTTTCGGGGAAATGTGCGCGGAACCCCTATTTGTTTATTTTTCTAAATACATTCAA
ATATGTATCCGCTCATGAGACAATAACCCTGATAAATGCTTCAATAATATTGAAAAAGGAAGAGTATGAG
TATTCAACATTTCCGTGTCGCCCTTATTCCCTTTTTTGCGGCATTTTGCCTTCCTGTTTTTGCTCACCCA
GAAACGCTGGTGAAAGTAAAAGATGCTGAAGATCAGTTGGGTGCACGAGTGGGTTACATCGAACTGGATC
TCAACAGCGGTAAGATCCTTGAGAGTTTTCGCCCCGAAGAACGTTTTCCAATGATGAGCACTTTTAAAGT
TCTGCTATGTGGCGCGGTATTATCCCGTATTGACGCCGGGCAAGAGCAACTCGGTCGCCGCATACACTAT
TCTCAGAATGACTTGGTTGAGTACTCACCAGTCACAGAAAAGCATCTTACGGATGGCATGACAGTAAGAG
AATTATGCAGTGCTGCCATAACCATGAGTGATAACACTGCGGCCAACTTACTTCTGACAACGATCGGAGG
ACCGAAGGAGCTAACCGCTTTTTTGCACAACATGGGGGATCATGTAACTCGCCTTGATCGTTGGGAACCG
GAGCTGAATGAAGCCATACCAAACGACGAGCGTGACACCACGATGCCTGTAGCAATGGCAACAACGTTGC
GCAAACTATTAACTGGCGAACTACTTACTCTAGCTTCCCGGCAACAATTAATAGACTGGATGGAGGCGGA
TAAAGTTGCAGGACCACTTCTGCGCTCGGCCCTTCCGGCTGGCTGGTTTATTGCTGATAAATCTGGAGCC
GGTGAGCGTGGGTCTCGCGGTATCATTGCAGCACTGGGGCCAGATGGTAAGCCCTCCCGTATCGTAGTTA
TCTACACGACGGGGAGTCAGGCAACTATGGATGAACGAAATAGACAGATCGCTGAGATAGGTGCCTCACT
GATTAAGCATTGGTAACTGTCAGACCAAGTTTACTCATATATACTTTAGATTGATTTAAAACTTCATTTT
TAATTTAAAAGGATCTAGGTGAAGATCCTTTTTGATAATCTCATGACCAAAATCCCTTAACGTGAGTTTT
CGTTCCACTGAGCGTCAGACCCCGTAGAAAAGATCAAAGGATCTTCTTGAGATCCTTTTTTTCTGCGCGT
AATCTGCTGCTTGCAAACAAAAAAACCACCGCTACCAGCGGTGGTTTGTTTGCCGGATCAAGAGCTACCA
ACTCTTTTTCCGAAGGTAACTGGCTTCAGCAGAGCGCAGATACCAAATACTGTTCTTCTAGTGTAGCCGT
AGTTAGGCCACCACTTCAAGAACTCTGTAGCACCGCCTACATACCTCGCTCTGCTAATCCTGTTACCAGT
GGCTGCTGCCAGTGGCGATAAGTCGTGTCTTACCGGGTTGGACTCAAGACGATAGTTACCGGATAAGGCG
CAGCGGTCGGGCTGAACGGGGGGTTCGTGCACACAGCCCAGCTTGGAGCGAACGACCTACACCGAACTGA
GATACCTACAGCGTGAGCTATGAGAAAGCGCCACGCTTCCCGAAGGGAGAAAGGCGGACAGGTATCCGGT
AAGCGGCAGGGTCGGAACAGGAGAGCGCACGAGGGAGCTTCCAGGGGGAAACGCCTGGTATCTTTATAGT
CCTGTCGGGTTTCGCCACCTCTGACTTGAGCGTCGATTTTTGTGATGCTCGTCAGGGGGGCGGAGCCTAT
GGAAAAACGCCAGCAACGCGGCCTTTTTACGGTTCCTGGCCTTTTGCTGGCCTTTTGCTCACATGTTCTT
TCCTGCGTTATCCCCTGATTCTGTGGATAACCGTATTACCGCCTTTGAGTGAGCTGATACCGCTCGCCGC
AGCCGAACGACCGAGCGCAGCGAGTCAGTGAGCGAGGAAGCGGAAGAGCGCCCAATACGCAAACCGCCTC
TCCCCGCGCGTTGGCCGATTCATTAATGCAGCTGGCACGACAGGTTTCCCGACTGGAAAGCGGGCAGTGA
GCGCAACGCAATTAATGTGAGTTAGCTCACTCATTAGGCACCCCAGGCTTTACACTTTATGCTTCCGGCT
CGTATGTTGTGTGGAATTGTGAGCGGATAACAATTTCACACAGGAAACAGCTATGACCATGATTACGCCA
AGCTCTAGCTAGAGGTCGACGGTATACAGACATGATAAGATACATTGATGAGTTTGGACAAACCACAACT
AGAATGCAGTGAAAAAAATGCTTTATTTGTGAAATTTGTGATGCTATTGCTTTATTTGTAACCATTATAA
GCTGCAATAAACAAGTTGGGGTGGGCGAAGAACTCCAGCATGAGATCCCCGCGCTGGAGGATCATCCAGC
CGGCGTCCCGGAAAACGATTCCGAAGCCCAACCTTTCATAGAAGGCGGCGGTGGAATCGAAATCTCGTAG
TACGTGCTATTCCTTTGCCCTCGGACGAGTGCTGGGGCGTCGGTTTCCACTATCGGCGAGTACTTCTACA
CAGCCATCGGTCCAGACGGCCGCGCTTCTGCGGGCGATTTGTGTACGCCCGACAGTCCCGGCTCCGGATC
GGACGATTGCGTCGCATCGACCCTGCGCCCAAGCTGCATCATCGAAATTGCCGTCAACCAAGCTCTGATA
GAGTTGGTCAAGACCAATGCGGAGCATATACGCCCGGAGCCGCGGCGATCCTGCAAGCTCCGGATGCCTC
CGCTCGAAGTAGCGCGTCTGCTGCTCCATACAAGCCAACCACGGCCTCCAGAAGAAGATGTTGGCGACCT
CGTATTGGGAATCCCCGAACATCGCCTCGCTCCAGTCAATGACCGCTGTTATGCGGCCATTGTCCGTCAG
GACATTGTTGGAGCCGAAATCCGCGTGCACGAGGTGCCGGACTTCGGGGCAGTCCTCGGCCCAAAGCATC
AGCTCATCGAGAGCCTGCGCGACGGACGCACTGACGGTGTCGTCCATCACAGTTTGCCAGTGATACACAT
GGGGATCAGCAATCGCGCATATGAAATCACGCCATGTAGTGTATTGACCGATTC
